>Addgene plasmid #243880 | pUPD3_FULLPRM_Stuffer3 | addgene full sequence | sequence record 488070 | Addgene NGS Result
GGTCTCGGGAGCGGTGGTGGCTTTACCTAGGAATGCGAGACCACTCATCGCCCAATCACTAGTGAATTCG
TTCTATAGTGTCACCTAAATACCATAGAGCCGTTGGTCATAGCTGTTTCCTGTCCAGGCATCATGACACG
GTTATCCACAGAATCAGGGGATAACGCAGGAAAGAACATGTGAGCAAAAGGCCAGCAAAAGGCCAGGAAC
CGTAAAAAGGCCGCGTTGCTGGCGTTTTTCCATAGGCTCCGCCCCCCTGACGAGCATCACAAAAATCGAC
GCTCAAGTCAGAGGTGGCGAAACCCGACAGGACTATAAAGATACCAGGCGTTTCCCCCTGGAAGCTCCCT
CGTGCGCTCTCCTGTTCCGACCCTGCCGCTTACCGGATACCTGTCCGCCTTTCTCCCTTCGGGAAGCGTG
GCGCTTTCTCATAGCTCACGCTGTAGGTATCTCAGTTCGGTGTAGGTCGTTCGCTCCAAGCTGGGCTGTG
TGCACGAACCCCCCGTTCAGCCCGACCGCTGCGCCTTATCCGGTAACTATCGTCTTGAGTCCAACCCGGT
AAGACACGACTTATCGCCACTGGCAGCAGCCACTGGTAACAGGATTAGCAGAGCGAGGTATGTAGGCGGT
GCTACAGAGTTCTTGAAGTGGTGGCCTAACTACGGCTACACTAGAAGAACAGTATTTGGTATCTGCGCTC
TGCTGAAGCCAGTTACCTTCGGAAAAAGAGTTGGTAGCTCTTGATCCGGCAAACAAACCACCGCTGGTAG
CGGTGGTTTTTTTGTTTGCAAGCAGCAGATTACGCGCAGAAAAAAAGGATCTCAAGAAGATCCTTTGATC
TTTTCTACGGGGTCTGACGCTCAGTGGAACGAAAACTCACGTTAAGGGATTTTGGTCATGAGATTATCAA
AAAGGATCTTCACCTAGATCCTTTTGTGATGATCGGCACGTAAGAGGTTCCAACTTTCACCATAATGAAA
TAAGATCACTACCGGGCGTATTTTTTGAGTTATCGAGATTTTCAGGAGCTAAGGAAGCTAAAATGGAGAA
AAAAATCACTGGATATACCACCGTTGATATATCCCAATGGCATCGTAAAGAACATTTTGAGGCATTTCAG
TCAGTTGCTCAATGTACCTATAACCAGACCGTTCAGCTGGATATTACGGCCTTTTTAAAGACCGTAAAGA
AAAATAAGCACAAGTTTTATCCGGCCTTTATTCACATTCTTGCCCGCCTGATGAATGCTCATCCGGAATT
CCGTATGGCAATGAAAGACGGTGAGCTGGTGATATGGGATAGTGTTCACCCTTGTTACACCGTTTTCCAT
GAGCAAACTGAAACGTTTTCATCGCTCTGGAGTGAATACCACGACGATTTCCGGCAGTTTCTACACATAT
ATTCGCAAGATGTGGCGTGTTACGGTGAAAACCTGGCCTATTTCCCTAAAGGGTTTATTGAGAATATGTT
TTTCGTGTCAGCCAATCCCTGGGTGAGTTTCACCAGTTTTGATTTAAACGTGGCCAATATGGACAACTTC
TTCGCCCCCGTTTTCACCATGGGCAAATATTATACGCAAGGCGACAAGGTGCTGATGCCGCTGGCGATTC
AGGTTCATCATGCCGTTTGTGATGGCTTCCATGTCGGCAGAATGCTTAATGAATTACAACAGTACTGCGA
TGAGTGGCAGGGCGGGGCGTAATTTTTTTAAGGCAGTTATTGGTGCCCTTAAACGCCTGGTTGCTACGCC
TGAATAAGTGATAATAAGCGGATGAATGGCAGAAATTCGATGATAAGCTGTCAAACATGATGT
[125 nt withheld, positions 1814-1938]
C
[91 nt withheld, positions 1940-2030]
AGGGTGATGGTTCACGTAGTGGGCCAGCGCCCTGATAGACGGTTTTTCGCCCTTTGACGTTGGAGTCCAC
GTTCTTT
[37 nt withheld, positions 2108-2144]
ACCCTATCTCGGTCTATTCTTTTGATTTATAAGGGATTTTGCCGATTTCGGCCTATTGGTTAAAAAATGA
GCTGATTTAACAAAAATTTAACGCGAATTTTAACAAAATATTAACGCTTACAATTTTAACATTGTAGAAA
CGCATGTAAAACGACGGCCAGTGAATTGTAATACGACTCACTATAGGGTGAATTCCGCTTAGGACCTTAG
ATATTGATCTCAA
Features (pLannotate 1.2.2; 8 found; start..end, strand, type, name):
     72..90      -  promoter       SP6 promoter: promoter for bacteriophage SP6 RNA polymerase
    237..825     -  rep_origin     ori: high-copy-number ColE1/pMB1/pBR322/pUC origin of replication
    940..1042    +  promoter       cat promoter: promoter of the E. coli cat gene encoding chloramphenicol acetyltransferase
   1043..1699    +  CDS            cat: CAT_ECOLX - Experimental evidence at protein level: Swiss-Prot protein existence level 1. This enzyme is an effector of chloramphenicol resistance in bacteria. From Escherichia coli. This protein is used as a marker in many commonly used cloning vectors, such as pACYC184.
   1787..1804    -  promoter       tet promoter (fragment): E. coli promoter for tetracycline efflux protein gene
   1815..2270    +  rep_origin     f1 ori (sequence partly withheld): f1 bacteriophage origin of replication; arrow indicates direction of (+) strand synthesis
   2289..2310    -  CDS            lacZα (fragment): LacZα fragment of β-galactosidase; lacZ fragment
   2313..2331    +  promoter       T7 promoter: promoter for bacteriophage T7 RNA polymerase
