[The description below was written by a language model from this plasmid's Addgene catalogue record and pLannotate feature annotations shown in this document.]
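Description:
pUPD3_FULLPRM_Stuffer3 is a small (about 2.4 kb) GoldenBraid2.0 part-domestication plasmid built on the pUPD3 entry backbone and catalogued as a bacterial expression vector. It belongs to a toolkit that adapts the GoldenBraid2.0 modular assembly system to E. coli and related enteric bacteria. The plasmid replicates in standard E. coli cloning strains from a high-copy ColE1/pUC-type origin. It is selected with chloramphenicol through a cat gene driven by its native cat promoter. The feature table also shows an f1 phage origin, flanking T7 and SP6 phage promoters, a short lacZα remnant and a tet promoter fragment. These appear to be leftovers of the backbone and its cloning region, not functional parts of the payload.

The insert, Stuffer3, is a synthetic 20 bp sequence introduced by Golden Gate cloning and described as transcriptionally inert. It is too short to be picked up as an annotated feature, so the feature table covers only backbone elements, and the record does not list the Type IIS sites or overhangs that flank the part. The "FULLPRM" label suggests that the stuffer occupies the full promoter position of the GoldenBraid grammar, although the record does not say this explicitly. On that reading, it serves as a neutral placeholder. It can be released and ligated into a transcriptional unit where a promoter would normally sit, giving promoterless or spacer-containing assemblies. Such assemblies could serve, for example, as negative controls or as a way to keep the assembly grammar intact without adding transcriptional activity.
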