Addgene plasmid #243880: pUPD3_FULLPRM_Stuffer3
Purpose: GoldenBraid2.0 Transcriptionally-inert stuffer part.
Depositing lab: Christophe Herman. Depositing organization: Baylor College of Medicine. Publication: GoldenBraid2.0 E. coli: a comprehensive and characterized toolkit for enterics. Cooke MB, Welch KT, Ramirez LD, Wen AX, Marciano DC, Herman C. Synth Biol (Oxf). 2025 Aug 14;10(1):ysaf015. doi: 10.1093/synbio/ysaf015. eCollection 2025. PubMed 40927394.
Backbone
  Vector backbone: pUPD3
  Vector type: Bacterial Expression
Growth in bacteria
  Bacterial resistance: Chloramphenicol, 25 μg/mL
  Growth temperature: 37°C
  Growth strain: DH5alpha
  Copy number: High Copy
Gene/Insert
  Gene/Insert name: Stuffer3
  Species: Synthetic
  Insert size (bp): 20
  Cloning method: Golden Gate
Terms and licenses: Academic/Nonprofit Terms; Industry Terms: Not Available to Industry
How to cite: pUPD3_FULLPRM_Stuffer3 was a gift from Christophe Herman (Addgene plasmid # 243880 ; http://n2t.net/addgene:243880 ; RRID:Addgene_243880)
